>Addgene plasmid #174082 | pAT15516_BEAR-GFP-2in1 | addgene full sequence | sequence record 350382 | Addgene NGS Result
ATTTCCCCGAAAAGTGCCACCTGACGTCCAGCAGAGATCCACTTTGGCGCCGAGGGCCTATTTCCCATGA
TTCCTTCATATTTGCATATACGATACAAGGCTGTTAGAGAGATAATTGGAATTAATTTGACTGTAAACAC
AAAGATATTAGTACAAAATACGTGACGTAGAAAGTAATAATTTCTTGGGTAGTTTGCAGTTTTAAAATTA
TGTTTTAAAATGGACTATCATATGCTTACCGTAACTTGAAAGTATTTCGATTTCTTGGCTTTATATATCT
TGTGGAAAGGACGAAACACCGCAGACAAGTGCATAGACTGGTTTTAGAGCTAGAAATAGCAAGTTAAAAT
AAGGCTAGTCCGTTATCAACTTGAAAAAGTGGCACCGAGTCGGTGCTTTTTTGGCTCGAGTGGCTCCGGT
GCCCGTCAGTGGGCAGAGCGCACATCGCCCACAGTCCGTTACATAACTTACGGTAAATGGCCCGCCTGGC
TGACCGCCCAACGACCCCCGCCCATTGACGTCAATAATGACGTATGTTCCCATAGTAACGCCAATAGGGA
CTTTCCATTGACGTCAATGGGTGGAGTATTTACGGTAAACTGCCCACTTGGCAGTACATCAAGTGTATCA
TATGCCAAGTACGCCCCCTATTGACGTCAATGACGGTAAATGGCCCGCCTGGCATTATGCCCAGTACATG
ACCTTATGGGACTTTCCTACTTGGCAGTACATCTACGTATTAGTCATCGCTATTACCATGGTGATGCGGT
TTTGGCAGTACATCAATGGGCGTGGATAGCGGTTTGACTCACGGGGATTTCCAAGTCTCCACCCCATTGA
CGTCAATGGGAGTTTGTTTTGGCACCAAAATCAACGGGACTTTCCAAAATGTCGTAACAACTCCGCCCCA
TTGACGCAAATGGGCGGTAGGCGTGTACGGTGGGAGGTCTATATAAGCAGAGCTGGTTTAGTGAACCGTC
AGATCCGCTAGCGCTACCGGTCGCCACCATGGTGAGCAAGGGCGAGGAGCTGTTCACCGGGGTGGTGCCC
ATCCTGGTCGAGCTGGACGGCGACGTAAACGGCCACAAGTTCAGCGTGTCCGGCGAGGGCGAGGGCGATG
CCACCTACGGCAAGCTGACCCTGAAGTTCATCTGCACCACCGGCAAGCTGCCCGTGCCCTGGCCCACCCT
CGTGACCACCCTGACCTACGGCGTGCAGTGCTTCAGCCGCTACCCCGACCACATGAAGCAGCACGACTTC
TTCAAGTCCGCCATGCCCGAAGGCTACGTGCAGACAAGTGCATAGACTGCGGGTTGATTTTTTAGTTAAA
ATATGGGAAAGTTTAAAAGAAGGAATGATGAATAAACTATACAACCACTTTAAATATGTGTTGGTCCCCT
TTAAGTCAGCAAGCAGATATATCAGATATGGCAGCTAACTTAAGGAGTCCCCGTGGATACTGGATGAATA
GCCCCCAATTCCACCAATGCAAGAACCAACAGTCTATTTGGTCTTGATTAGGACAGTAAACTTCCTGCAC
ACCATAGTCTGTGCACTAAACAGGAGTAAAACACCCTTAAGGCATCTCTTACATTGGCTGCATTAAAGTG
TGTCACTTAATGACATCCGTGATATCAGGGATAGTTTGACATTGGACATACAGTTCTCTCTCAGTGATTG
TCACCTGCTTATATAGTACGAGGACCCATATGTGGTCAATCACTTTCTTGTTGCCACTCCATGCCAGGGA
AGACATAGTTACAATGAGTTATAATTATAAAAGCTCAGCCTTGCATGAGGATATAAAATACATTTGCCAT
ACCTCTACATATGCCTTAGTTGCTTTTAAGCTTTGTTTGGAATTGCAAAGGCCAACTTCCTAAACACAGT
TTCAAAGTATTCTTTTGTCACACCTTTCCACTGGATACTTGTATTGTCTGCAGGAAGAGGCCACCCTGCC
TATGCTTCTCCTTAGGGCCTCGTTCTGCAGAGTCAGCATAAACTCCCAGTCTGCTCAACCAATTCTGTCT
GATTAGGGCCATATCTCCTTACCATGAGTTGATTTTTGTTTCTTTTTTGAGCAGGAGCGCACCATCTTCT
TCAAGGACGACGGCAACTACAAGACCCGCGCCGAGGTGAAGTTCGAGGGCGACACCCTGGTGAACCGCAT
CGAGCTGAAGGGCATCGACTTCAAGGAGGACGGCAACATCCTGGGGCACAAGCTGGAGTACAACTACAAC
AGCCACAACGTCTATATCATGGCCGACAAGCAGAAGAACGGCATCAAGGTGAACTTCAAGATCCGCCACA
ACATCGAGGACGGCAGCGTGCAGCTCGCCGACCACTACCAGCAGAACACCCCCATCGGCGACGGCCCCGT
GCTGCTGCCCGACAACCACTACCTGAGCACCCAGTCCGCCCTGAGCAAAGACCCCAACGAGAAGCGCGAT
CACATGGTCCTGCTGGAGTTCGTGACCGCCGCCGGGATCACTCTCGGCATGGACGAGCTGTACAAGTCCG
GACTCAGATCTCGAGCTCAAGCTTCGAATTCTGCAGTCGACGGTACCGCGGGCCCGGGATCCACCGGATC
TAGATAACTGATCATAATCAGCCATACCACATTTGTAGAGGTTTTACTTGCTTTAAAAAACCTCCCACAC
CTCCCCCTGAACCTGAAACATAAAATGAATGCAATTGTTGTTGTTAACTTGTTTATTGCAGCTTATAATG
GTTACAAATAAAGCAATAGCATCACAAATTTCACAAATAAAGCATTTTTTTCACTGCATTCTAGTTGTGG
TTTGTCCAAACTCATCAATGTATCTTAGCTGAGCAAAAGGCCAGCAAAAGGCCAGGAACCGTAAAAAGGC
CGCGTTGCTGGCGTTTTTCCATAGGCTCCGCCCCCCTGACGAGCATCACAAAAATCGACGCTCAAGTCAG
AGGTGGCGAAACCCGACAGGACTATAAAGATACCAGGCGTTTCCCCCTGGAAGCTCCCTCGTGCGCTCTC
CTGTTCCGACCCTGCCGCTTACCGGATACCTGTCCGCCTTTCTCCCTTCGGGAAGCGTGGCGCTTTCTCA
TAGCTCACGCTGTAGGTATCTCAGTTCGGTGTAGGTCGTTCGCTCCAAGCTGGGCTGTGTGCACGAACCC
CCCGTTCAGCCCGACCGCTGCGCCTTATCCGGTAACTATCGTCTTGAGTCCAACCCGGTAAGACACGACT
TATCGCCACTGGCAGCAGCCACTGGTAACAGGATTAGCAGAGCGAGGTATGTAGGCGGTGCTACAGAGTT
CTTGAAGTGGTGGCCTAACTACGGCTACACTAGAAGAACAGTATTTGGTATCTGCGCTCTGCTGAAGCCA
GTTACCTTCGGAAAAAGAGTTGGTAGCTCTTGATCCGGCAAACAAACCACCGCTGGTAGCGGTGGTTTTT
TTGTTTGCAAGCAGCAGATTACGCGCAGAAAAAAAGGATCTCAAGAAGATCCTTTGATCTTTTCTACGGG
GTCTGACGCTCAGTGGAACGAAAACTCACGTTAAGGGATTTTGGTCATGAGATTATCAAAAAGGATCTTC
ACCTAGATCCTTTTAAATTAAAAATGAAGTTTTAAATCAATCTAAAGTATATATGAGTAAACTTGGTCTG
ACAGTTACCAATGCTTAATCAGTGAGGCACCTATCTCAGCGATCTGTCTATTTCGTTCATCCATAGTTGC
CTGACTCCCCGTCGTGTAGATAACTACGATACGGGAGGGCTTACCATCTGGCCCCAGTGCTGCAATGATA
CCGCGAGACCCACGCTCACCGGCTCCAGATTTATCAGCAATAAACCAGCCAGCCGGAAGGGCCGAGCGCA
GAAGTGGTCCTGCAACTTTATCCGCCTCCATCCAGTCTATTAATTGTTGCCGGGAAGCTAGAGTAAGTAG
TTCGCCAGTTAATAGTTTGCGCAACGTTGTTGCCATTGCTACAGGCATCGTGGTGTCACGCTCGTCGTTT
GGTATGGCTTCATTCAGCTCCGGTTCCCAACGATCAAGGCGAGTTACATGATCCCCCATGTTGTGCAAAA
AAGCGGTTAGCTCCTTCGGTCCTCCGATCGTTGTCAGAAGTAAGTTGGCCGCAGTGTTATCACTCATGGT
TATGGCAGCACTGCATAATTCTCTTACTGTCATGCCATCCGTAAGATGCTTTTCTGTGACTGGTGAGTAC
TCAACCAAGTCATTCTGAGAATAGTGTATGCGGCGACCGAGTTGCTCTTGCCCGGCGTCAATACGGGATA
ATACCGCGCCACATAGCAGAACTTTAAAAGTGCTCATCATTGGAAAACGTTCTTCGGGGCGAAAACTCTC
AAGGATCTTACCGCTGTTGAGATCCAGTTCGATGTAACCCACTCGTGCACCCAACTGATCTTCAGCATCT
TTTACTTTCACCAGCGTTTCTGGGTGAGCAAAAACAGGAAGGCAAAATGCCGCAAAAAAGGGAATAAGGG
CGACACGGAAATGTTGAATACTCATACTCTTCCTTTTTCAATATTATTGAAGCATTTATCAGGGTTATTG
TCTCATGAGCGGATACATATTTGAATGTATTTAGAAAAATAAACAAATAGGGGTTCCGCGCAC
Features (pLannotate 1.2.2; 13 found; start..end, strand, type, name):
     52..292     +  promoter       U6 promoter: RNA polymerase III promoter for human U6 snRNA
    321..396     +  misc_RNA       gRNA scaffold: guide RNA scaffold for the Streptococcus pyogenes CRISPR/Cas9 system
    431..457     +  promoter       EF-1α core promoter (fragment): core promoter for human elongation factor EF-1α
    457..760     +  enhancer       CMV enhancer: human cytomegalovirus immediate early enhancer
    761..964     +  promoter       CMV promoter: human cytomegalovirus (CMV) immediate early promoter
   1015..1353    +  CDS            ShG24 (fragment): ShG24 is a basic (constitutively fluorescent) green fluorescent protein published in 2006, derived from Aequorea macrodactyla.
   2082..2517    +  CDS            EGFP (fragment): the original enhanced GFP (Yang et al., 1996) mammalian codon-optimized
   2517..2582    +  misc_feature   MCS: multiple cloning site
   2599..2683    +  CDS            large T antigen (fragment): large T antigen from SV40 (simian virus 40)
   2706..2827    +  polyA_signal   SV40 poly(A) signal: SV40 polyadenylation signal
   2886..3474    -  rep_origin     ori: high-copy-number ColE1/pMB1/pBR322/pUC origin of replication
   3645..4505    -  CDS            AmpR: β-lactamase; bla; confers resistance to ampicillin, carbenicillin, and related antibiotics
   4506..4610    -  promoter       AmpR promoter: bla
