[The description below was written by a language model from this plasmid's Addgene catalogue record and pLannotate feature annotations shown in this document.]
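Description:
pAT15516_BEAR-GFP-2in1 is a mammalian expression and CRISPR reporter plasmid of about 4.6 kb, derived from pEGFP-C1, that carries both a base-editing fluorescence reporter and a guide RNA directed against the reporter itself. It is propagated in E. coli through a high-copy ColE1/pUC-type origin and selected with ampicillin via the AmpR (β-lactamase) gene and its promoter. The catalogue entry lists neomycin/G418 as a mammalian selectable marker, but the annotated sequence shows no neomycin resistance cassette, so this field may simply be inherited from the parental backbone.

The reporter is driven by the CMV enhancer and immediate-early promoter and consists of EGFP split by an intron between amino acids 95 and 96. In the feature table this appears as two separate GFP coding fragments (the first auto-annotated as a related green fluorescent protein) flanking an unannotated stretch of roughly 700 nt that corresponds to the intron, followed by residual multiple cloning site sequence and the SV40 polyadenylation signal. The 5' splice site of the intron is deliberately disrupted, so the transcript cannot be spliced correctly and functional EGFP is not produced. Upstream, a human U6 Pol III promoter drives a guide with the Streptococcus pyogenes Cas9 scaffold that targets the plasmid's own sequence, hence "2in1". When a base editor is supplied, editing presumably restores the splice site, rescuing splicing and green fluorescence. The associated study used this BEAR system as a gain-of-signal readout of base editor activity, including comparison of the mismatch tolerance of increased-fidelity adenine and cytosine base editor variants.
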