Addgene plasmid #174082: pAT15516_BEAR-GFP-2in1
Purpose: BEAR-GFP plasmid with a gRNA that targets its own plasmid
Depositing lab: Ervin Welker. Publication: BEAR reveals that increased fidelity variants can successfully reduce the mismatch tolerance of adenine but not cytosine base editors. Talas A, Simon DA, Kulcsar PI, Varga E, Krausz SL, Welker E. Nat Commun. 2021 Nov 3;12(1):6353. doi: 10.1038/s41467-021-26461-y. PubMed 34732717.
Backbone
  Vector backbone: pEGFP-C1
  Vector type: Mammalian Expression, CRISPR
  Selectable markers: Neomycin (select with G418)
Growth in bacteria
  Bacterial resistance: Ampicillin, 100 μg/mL
  Growth temperature: 37°C
  Growth strain: DH5alpha
  Copy number: High Copy
Gene/Insert
  Gene/Insert name: EGFP split with an intron between amino acids 95-96
  Species: Synthetic
  Mutation: disrupted 5' splice site
  Promoter: CMV
  Cloning method: Gibson Cloning
  Sequencing primers: 5′ CAACGGGACTTTCCAAAATG
Terms and licenses: Academic/Nonprofit Terms; Industry Terms: Not Available to Industry
How to cite: pAT15516_BEAR-GFP-2in1 was a gift from Ervin Welker (Addgene plasmid # 174082 ; http://n2t.net/addgene:174082 ; RRID:Addgene_174082)
